Addgene plasmid #13321: pGEX5X.1 PINK1 WT
Depositing lab: Mark Cookson. Depositing organization: National Institute on Aging (NIA). Publication: Mutations in PTEN-induced putative kinase 1 associated with recessive parkinsonism have differential effects on protein stability. Beilina A, Van Der Brug M, Ahmad R, Kesavapany S, Miller DW, Petsko GA, Cookson MR. Proc Natl Acad Sci U S A. 2005 Apr 19. 102(16):5703-8. 10.1073/pnas.0500617102 PubMed 15824318.
Backbone
  Vector backbone: pGEX5X.1
  Backbone manufacturer: Amersham
  Backbone size w/o insert (bp): 5000
  Vector type: Bacterial Expression
Growth in bacteria
  Bacterial resistance: Ampicillin, 100 μg/mL
  Growth temperature: 37°C
  Growth strain: DH5alpha
  Copy number: High Copy
Gene/Insert
  Gene/Insert name: PINK1 kinase domain
  Species: H. sapiens (human)
  Insert size (bp): 1152
  Mutation: Amino acids 112-496
  Entrez Gene: PINK1 (a.k.a. BRPK, PARK6)
  Tag / fusion protein: GST (N terminal on backbone)
  Cloning method: Restriction Enzyme
  Sequencing primers: 5′ pGEX5'
Terms and licenses: Academic/Nonprofit Terms; Industry Terms: Not Available to Industry
How to cite: pGEX5X.1 PINK1 WT was a gift from Mark Cookson (Addgene plasmid # 13321 ; http://n2t.net/addgene:13321 ; RRID:Addgene_13321)
