[The description below was written by a language model from this plasmid's Addgene catalogue record and pLannotate feature annotations shown in this document.]
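Description:
pGEX5X.1 PINK1 WT is a bacterial expression plasmid built on the commercial pGEX5X.1 backbone for producing a glutathione S-transferase fusion of the human PINK1 kinase domain in E. coli. The sequenced construct is about 6.1 kb. It replicates from a ColE1/pMB1-type origin, recorded as high copy, and is selected with ampicillin through the bla (β-lactamase) gene driven by its own promoter. Short annotated fragments of rop, bom, lacZα with its lac promoter and a piece of an E. coli chromosomal gene are backbone remnants with no evident role in the expression cassette.

The payload is a single open reading frame under the tac promoter, a strong trp/lac hybrid promoter followed by a lac operator. The plasmid also carries lacI with its own promoter, so the lac repressor is supplied in cis. This keeps transcription repressed until it is relieved by IPTG or lactose. The reading frame begins with Schistosoma japonicum GST, contributed by the backbone as an N-terminal tag. It continues after a short linker into the roughly 1.15 kb PINK1 insert, which encodes amino acids 112-496 of the protein. This is the wild-type kinase domain without the N-terminal region of the full-length mitochondrial serine/threonine kinase. The pGEX-5X series normally places a Factor Xa cleavage site in this linker, although the feature table does not annotate one.

The GST moiety allows affinity purification of the recombinant protein on glutathione resin. The associated publication examined PINK1 mutations linked to recessive parkinsonism, and the "WT" name suggests this construct served as the wild-type reference there, though the record does not say so directly.
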