Features (pLannotate 1.2.2; 17 found; start..end, strand, type, name):
    183..211     +  promoter       tac promoter: strong E. coli promoter; hybrid between the trp and lac UV5 promoters
    219..235     +  protein_bind   lac operator: The lac repressor binds to the lac operator to inhibit transcription in E. coli. This inhibition can be relieved by adding lactose or isopropyl-β-D-thiogalactopyranoside (IPTG). lac repressor encoded by lacI
    258..911     +  CDS            GST26_SCHJA: Experimental evidence at protein level: Swiss-Prot protein existence level 1. GST isoenzymes appear to play a central role in the parasite detoxification system. Other functions are also suspected including a role in increasing the solubility of haematin in the parasite gut. From Schistosoma japonicum (Blood fluke).
    948..2102    +  CDS            PINK1 kinase domain: kinase domain from human PTEN-induced putative kinase 1, a mitochondria serine/threonine protein kinase
   2135..2174    +  CDS            rop (fragment): Rop protein, which maintains plasmids at low copy number; rop
   2276..2316    +  misc_feature   bom (fragment): basis of mobility region from pBR322
   2421..2525    +  promoter       AmpR promoter: bla
   2526..3386    +  CDS            AmpR: β-lactamase; bla; confers resistance to ampicillin, carbenicillin, and related antibiotics
   3557..4145    +  rep_origin     ori: high-copy-number ColE1/pMB1/pBR322/pUC origin of replication
   4331..4382    -  misc_feature   bom (fragment): basis of mobility region from pBR322
   4389..4466    +  promoter       lacI promoter: lacI
   4467..5549    +  CDS            lacI: lac repressor; lacI; The lac repressor binds to the lac operator to inhibit transcription in E. coli. This inhibition can be relieved by adding lactose or isopropyl-β-D-thiogalactopyranoside (IPTG).
   5562..5583    +  protein_bind   CAP binding site: CAP binding activates transcription in the presence of cAMP. E. coli catabolite activator protein
   5598..5628    +  promoter       lac promoter: promoter for the E. coli lac operon
   5636..5652    +  protein_bind   lac operator: The lac repressor binds to the lac operator to inhibit transcription in E. coli. This inhibition can be relieved by adding lactose or isopropyl-β-D-thiogalactopyranoside (IPTG). lac repressor encoded by lacI
   5672..5845    +  CDS            lacZα: LacZα fragment of β-galactosidase; lacZ fragment
   6109..107     -  CDS            yciV (fragment) (across the origin): RNAAM_ECOLI - Also known as trpH From Escherichia coli (strain K12).
>Addgene plasmid #13321 | pGEX5X.1 PINK1 WT | addgene full sequence | sequence record 261375 | Addgene NGS Result
AGCTTATCGACTGCACGGTGCACCAATGCTTCTGGCGTCAGGCAGCCATCGGAAGCTGTGGTATGGCTGT
GCAGGTCGTAAATCACTGCATAATTCGTGTCGCTCAAGGCGCACTCCCGTTCTGGATAATGTTTTTTGCG
CCGACATCATAACGGTTCTGGCAAATATTCTGAAATGAGCTGTTGACAATTAATCATCGGCTCGTATAAT
GTGTGGAATTGTGAGCGGATAACAATTTCACACAGGAAACAGTATTCATGTCCCCTATACTAGGTTATTG
GAAAATTAAGGGCCTTGTGCAACCCACTCGACTTCTTTTGGAATATCTTGAAGAAAAATATGAAGAGCAT
TTGTATGAGCGCGATGAAGGTGATAAATGGCGAAACAAAAAGTTTGAATTGGGTTTGGAGTTTCCCAATC
TTCCTTATTATATTGATGGTGATGTTAAATTAACACAGTCTATGGCCATCATACGTTATATAGCTGACAA
GCACAACATGTTGGGTGGTTGTCCAAAAGAGCGTGCAGAGATTTCAATGCTTGAAGGAGCGGTTTTGGAT
ATTAGATACGGTGTTTCGAGAATTGCATATAGTAAAGACTTTGAAACTCTCAAAGTTGATTTTCTTAGCA
AGCTACCTGAAATGCTGAAAATGTTCGAAGATCGTTTATGTCATAAAACATATTTAAATGGTGATCATGT
AACCCATCCTGACTTCATGTTGTATGACGCTCTTGATGTTGTTTTATACATGGACCCAATGTGCCTGGAT
GCGTTCCCAAAATTAGTTTGTTTTAAAAAACGTATTGAAGCTATCCCACAAATTGATAAGTACTTGAAAT
CCAGCAAGTATATAGCATGGCCTTTGCAGGGCTGGCAAGCCACGTTTGGTGGTGGCGACCATCCTCCAAA
ATCGGATCTGATCGAAGGTCGTGGGATCCCCGAATTCGAGGAAAAACAGGCGGAGAGCCGGCGGGCGGTC
TCGGCCTGTCAGGAGATCCAGGCAATTTTTACCCAGAAAAGCAAGCCGGGGCCTGACCCGTTGGACACGA
GACGCTTGCAGGGCTTTCGGCTGGAGGAGTATCTGATAGGGCAGTCCATTGGTAAGGGCTGCAGTGCTGC
TGTGTATGAAGCCACCATGCCTACATTGCCCCAGAACCTGGAGGTGACAAAGAGCACCGGGTTGCTTCCA
GGGAGAGGCCCAGGTACCAGTGCACCAGGAGAAGGGCAGGAGCGAGCTCCGGGGGCCCCTGCCTTCCCCT
TGGCCATCAAGATGATGTGGAACATCTCGGCAGGTTCCTCCAGCGAAGCCATCTTGAACACAATGAGCCA
GGAGCTGGTCCCAGCGAGCCGAGTGGCCTTGGCTGGGGAGTATGGAGCAGTCACTTACAGAAAATCCAAG
AGAGGTCCCAAGCAACTAGCCCCTCACCCCAACATCATCCGGGTTCTCCGCGCCTTCACCTCTTCCGTGC
CGCTGCTGCCAGGGGCCCTGGTCGACTACCCTGATGTGCTGCCCTCACGCCTCCACCCTGAAGGCCTGGG
CCATGGCCGGACGCTGTTCCTCGTTATGAAGAACTATCCCTGTACCCTGCGCCAGTACCTTTGTGTGAAC
ACACCCAGCCCCCGCCTCGCCGCCATGATGCTGCTGCAGCTGCTGGAAGGCGTGGACCATCTGGTTCAAC
AGGGCATCGCGCACAGAGACCTGAAATCCGACAACATCCTTGTGGAGCTGGACCCAGACGGCTGCCCCTG
GCTGGTGATCGCAGATTTTGGCTGCTGCCTGGCTGATGAGAGCATCGGCCTGCAGTTGCCCTTCAGCAGC
TGGTACGTGGATCGGGGCGGAAACGGCTGTCTGATGGCCCCAGAGGTGTCCACGGCCCGTCCTGGCCCCA
GGGCAGTGATTGACTACAGCAAGGCTGATGCCTGGGCAGTGGGAGCCATCGCCTATGAAATCTTCGGGCT
TGTCAATCCCTTCTACGGCCAGGGCAAGGCCCACCTTGAAAGCCGCAGCTACCAAGAGGCTCAGCTACCT
GCACTGCCCGAGTCAGTGCCTCCAGACGTGAGACAGTTGGTGAGGGCACTGCTCCAGCGAGAGGCCAGCA
AGCTCGAGCGGCCGCATCGTGACTGACTGACGATCTGCCTCGCGCGTTTCGGTGATGACGGTGAAAACCT
CTGACACATGCAGCTCCCGGAGACGGTCACAGCTTGTCTGTAAGCGGATGCCGGGAGCAGACAAGCCCGT
CAGGGCGCGTCAGCGGGTGTTGGCGGGTGTCGGGGCGCAGCCATGACCCAGTCACGTAGCGATAGCGGAG
TGTATAATTCTTGAAGACGAAAGGGCCTCGTGATACGCCTATTTTTATAGGTTAATGTCATGATAATAAT
GGTTTCTTAGACGTCAGGTGGCACTTTTCGGGGAAATGTGCGCGGAACCCCTATTTGTTTATTTTTCTAA
ATACATTCAAATATGTATCCGCTCATGAGACAATAACCCTGATAAATGCTTCAATAATATTGAAAAAGGA
AGAGTATGAGTATTCAACATTTCCGTGTCGCCCTTATTCCCTTTTTTGCGGCATTTTGCCTTCCTGTTTT
TGCTCACCCAGAAACGCTGGTGAAAGTAAAAGATGCTGAAGATCAGTTGGGTGCACGAGTGGGTTACATC
GAACTGGATCTCAACAGCGGTAAGATCCTTGAGAGTTTTCGCCCCGAAGAACGTTTTCCAATGATGAGCA
CTTTTAAAGTTCTGCTATGTGGCGCGGTATTATCCCGTGTTGACGCCGGGCAAGAGCAACTCGGTCGCCG
CATACACTATTCTCAGAATGACTTGGTTGAGTACTCACCAGTCACAGAAAAGCATCTTACGGATGGCATG
ACAGTAAGAGAATTATGCAGTGCTGCCATAACCATGAGTGATAACACTGCGGCCAACTTACTTCTGACAA
CGATCGGAGGACCGAAGGAGCTAACCGCTTTTTTGCACAACATGGGGGATCATGTAACTCGCCTTGATCG
TTGGGAACCGGAGCTGAATGAAGCCATACCAAACGACGAGCGTGACACCACGATGCCTGCAGCAATGGCA
ACAACGTTGCGCAAACTATTAACTGGCGAACTACTTACTCTAGCTTCCCGGCAACAATTAATAGACTGGA
TGGAGGCGGATAAAGTTGCAGGACCACTTCTGCGCTCGGCCCTTCCGGCTGGCTGGTTTATTGCTGATAA
ATCTGGAGCCGGTGAGCGTGGGTCTCGCGGTATCATTGCAGCACTGGGGCCAGATGGTAAGCCCTCCCGT
ATCGTAGTTATCTACACGACGGGGAGTCAGGCAACTATGGATGAACGAAATAGACAGATCGCTGAGATAG
GTGCCTCACTGATTAAGCATTGGTAACTGTCAGACCAAGTTTACTCATATATACTTTAGATTGATTTAAA
ACTTCATTTTTAATTTAAAAGGATCTAGGTGAAGATCCTTTTTGATAATCTCATGACCAAAATCCCTTAA
CGTGAGTTTTCGTTCCACTGAGCGTCAGACCCCGTAGAAAAGATCAAAGGATCTTCTTGAGATCCTTTTT
TTCTGCGCGTAATCTGCTGCTTGCAAACAAAAAAACCACCGCTACCAGCGGTGGTTTGTTTGCCGGATCA
AGAGCTACCAACTCTTTTTCCGAAGGTAACTGGCTTCAGCAGAGCGCAGATACCAAATACTGTCCTTCTA
GTGTAGCCGTAGTTAGGCCACCACTTCAAGAACTCTGTAGCACCGCCTACATACCTCGCTCTGCTAATCC
TGTTACCAGTGGCTGCTGCCAGTGGCGATAAGTCGTGTCTTACCGGGTTGGACTCAAGACGATAGTTACC
GGATAAGGCGCAGCGGTCGGGCTGAACGGGGGGTTCGTGCACACAGCCCAGCTTGGAGCGAACGACCTAC
ACCGAACTGAGATACCTACAGCGTGAGCTATGAGAAAGCGCCACGCTTCCCGAAGGGAGAAAGGCGGACA
GGTATCCGGTAAGCGGCAGGGTCGGAACAGGAGAGCGCACGAGGGAGCTTCCAGGGGGAAACGCCTGGTA
TCTTTATAGTCCTGTCGGGTTTCGCCACCTCTGACTTGAGCGTCGATTTTTGTGATGCTCGTCAGGGGGG
CGGAGCCTATGGAAAAACGCCAGCAACGCGGCCTTTTTACGGTTCCTGGCCTTTTGCTGGCCTTTTGCTC
ACATGTTCTTTCCTGCGTTATCCCCTGATTCTGTGGATAACCGTATTACCGCCTTTGAGTGAGCTGATAC
CGCTCGCCGCAGCCGAACGACCGAGCGCAGCGAGTCAGTGAGCGAGGAAGCGGAAGAGCGCCTGATGCGG
TATTTTCTCCTTACGCATCTGTGCGGTATTTCACACCGCATAAATTCCGACACCATCGAATGGCGCAAAA
CCTTTCGCGGTATGGCATGATAGCGCCCGGAAGAGAGTCAATTCAGGGTGGTGAATGTGAAACCAGTAAC
GTTATACGATGTCGCAGAGTATGCCGGTGTCTCTTATCAGACCGTTTCCCGCGTGGTGAACCAGGCCAGC
CACGTTTCTGCGAAAACGCGGGAAAAAGTGGAAGCGGCGATGGCGGAGCTGAATTACATTCCCAACCGCG
TGGCACAACAACTGGCGGGCAAACAGTCGTTGCTGATTGGCGTTGCCACCTCCAGTCTGGCCCTGCACGC
GCCGTCGCAAATTGTCGCGGCGATTAAATCTCGCGCCGATCAACTGGGTGCCAGCGTGGTGGTGTCGATG
GTAGAACGAAGCGGCGTCGAAGCCTGTAAAGCGGCGGTGCACAATCTTCTCGCGCAACGCGTCAGTGGGC
TGATCATTAACTATCCGCTGGATGACCAGGATGCCATTGCTGTGGAAGCTGCCTGCACTAATGTTCCGGC
GTTATTTCTTGATGTCTCTGACCAGACACCCATCAACAGTATTATTTTCTCCCATGAAGACGGTACGCGA
CTGGGCGTGGAGCATCTGGTCGCATTGGGTCACCAGCAAATCGCGCTGTTAGCGGGCCCATTAAGTTCTG
TCTCGGCGCGTCTGCGTCTGGCTGGCTGGCATAAATATCTCACTCGCAATCAAATTCAGCCGATAGCGGA
ACGGGAAGGCGACTGGAGTGCCATGTCCGGTTTTCAACAAACCATGCAAATGCTGAATGAGGGCATCGTT
CCCACTGCGATGCTGGTTGCCAACGATCAGATGGCGCTGGGCGCAATGCGCGCCATTACCGAGTCCGGGC
TGCGCGTTGGTGCGGATATCTCGGTAGTGGGATACGACGATACCGAAGACAGCTCATGTTATATCCCGCC
GTTAACCACCATCAAACAGGATTTTCGCCTGCTGGGGCAAACCAGCGTGGACCGCTTGCTGCAACTCTCT
CAGGGCCAGGCGGTGAAGGGCAATCAGCTGTTGCCCGTCTCACTGGTGAAAAGAAAAACCACCCTGGCGC
CCAATACGCAAACCGCCTCTCCCCGCGCGTTGGCCGATTCATTAATGCAGCTGGCACGACAGGTTTCCCG
ACTGGAAAGCGGGCAGTGAGCGCAACGCAATTAATGTAAGTTAGCTCACTCATTAGGCACCCCAGGCTTT
ACACTTTATGCTTCCGGCTCGTATGTTGTGTGGAATTGTGAGCGGATAACAATTTCACACAGGAAACAGC
TATGACCATGATTACGGATTCACTGGCCGTCGTTTTACAACGTCGTGACTGGGAAAACCCTGGCGTTACC
CAACTTAATCGCCTTGCAGCACATCCCCCTTTCGCCAGCTGGCGTAATAGCGAAGAGGCCCGCACCGATC
GCCCTTCCCAACAGTTGCGCAGCCTGAATGGCGAATGGCGCTTTGCCTGGTTTCCGGCACCAGAAGCGGT
GCCGGAAAGCTGGCTGGAGTGCGATCTTCCTGAGGCCGATACTGTCGTCGTCCCCTCAAACTGGCAGATG
CACGGTTACGATGCGCCCATCTACACCAACGTGACCTATCCCATTACGGTCAATCCGCCGTTTGTTCCCA
CGGAGAATCCGACGGGTTGTTACTCGCTCACATTTAATGTTGATGAAAGCTGGCTACAGGAAGGCCAGAC
GCGAATTATTTTTGATGGCGTTGGAATT
