>Addgene plasmid #13321 | pGEX5X.1 PINK1 WT | addgene partial sequence | sequence record 19684 | 13321 with pGEX5'
TGATCGAAGGTCGTGGGATCCCCGAATTCGAGGAAAAACAGGCGGAGAGCCGGCGGGCGGTCTCGGCCTG
TCAGGAGATCCAGGCAATTTTTACCCAGAAAAGCAAGCCGGGGCCTGACCCGTTGGACACGAGACGCTTG
CAGGGCTTTCGGCTGGAGGAGTATCTGATAGGGCAGTCCATTGGTAAGGGCTGCAGTGCTGCTGTGTATG
AAGCCACCATGCCTACATTGCCCCAGAACCTGGAGGTGACAAAGAGCACCGGGTTGCTTCCAGGGAGAGG
CCCAGGTACCAGTGCACCAGGAGAAGGGCAGGAGCGAGCTCCGGGGGCCCCTGCCTTCCCCTTGGCCATC
AAGATGATGTGGAACATCTCGGCAGGTTCCTCCAGCGAAGCCATCTTGAACACAATGAGCCAGGAGCTGG
TCCCAGCGAGCCGAGTGGCCTTGGCTGGGGAGTATGGAGCAGTCACTTACAGAAAATCCAAGAGAGGTCC
CAAGCAACTAGCCCCTCACCCCAACATCATCCGGGTTCTCCGCGCCTTCACCTCTTCCGTGCCGCTGCTG
CCAGGGGCCCTGGTCGACTACCCTGATGTGCTGCCCTCACGCCTCCACCCTGAAGGCCTGGGCCATGGCC
GGACGCTGTTCCTCGTTATGAAGAACTATCCCTGTACCCTGCGCCAGTACCTTTGTGTGAACACACCCAG
CCCCCGCCTCGCCGCCATGATGCTGCTGCAGCTGCTGGAAGGCGTGGACCATCTGG
